>Addgene plasmid #213405 | CLAPon | addgene full sequence | sequence record 421874 | Addgene NGS Result
CCTGCAGGCAGCTGCGCGCTCGCTCGCTCACTGAGGCCGCCCGGGCGTCGGGCGACCTTTGGTCGCCCGG
CCTCAGTGAGCGAGCGAGCGCGCAGAGAGGGAGTGGCCAACTCCATCACTAGGGGTTCCTGCGGCCGCAC
GCGTTGTACATAGTAATCAATTACGGGGTCATTAGTTCATAGCCCATATATGGAGTTCCGCGTTACATAA
CTTACGGTAAATGGCCCGCCTGGCTGACCGCCCAACGACCCCCGCCCATTGACGTCAATAATGACGTATG
TTCCCATAGTAACGCCAATAGGGACTTTCCATTGACGTCAATGGGTGGAGTATTTACGGTAAACTGCCCA
CTTGGCAGTACATCAAGTGTATCATATGCCAAGTACGCCCCCTATTGACGTCAATGACGGTAAATGGCCC
GCCTGGCATTATGCCCAGTACATGACCTTATGGGACTTTCCTACTTGGCAGTACATCTACGTATTAGTCA
TCGCTATTACCATGGTGATGCGGTTTTGGCAGTACATCAATGGGCGTGGATAGCGGTTTGACTCACGGGG
ATTTCCAAGTCTCCACCCCATTGACGTCAATGGGAGTTTGTTTTGGCACCAAAATCAACGGGACTTTCCA
AAATGTCGTAACAACTCCGCCCCATTGACGCAAATGGGCGGTAGGCGTGTACGGTGGGAGGTCTATATAA
GCAGAGCTCTCTGGCTAACTAGAGAACCCACTGCTTACTGGCTTATCGAAATTAATACGACTCACTATAG
GGAGACCCAAGCTTATGATGGAAGTCAGCGCCTTGGAGAAGGAGGTCTCTGCCCTTGAAAAAGAGGTTTC
AGCCCTCGAGAAAGAAGTCTCTGCGCTCGAAAAAGAAGTGTCAGCGCTTGAGAAGGAGAACCTGTACTTC
CAGGGCACCGGTGGGCTGCTGCAGCTGCCCAGCGACAAAGCCCTGCTGTCCGATCCCGTGTTCAGACCTC
TGGTCGATAAGTATGCAGCCGACGAGGATGCTTTTTTCGCAGATTACGCAGAAGCACATCAGAAGCTGTC
AGAACTGGGATTTGCCGACGCCGCTAGCAAAGTTTCCGCCCTCAAGGAAAAGGTCAGTGCTCTTAAAGAG
AAAGTATCCGCACTCAAAGAGAAGGTTAGCGCACTGAAAGAAAAGGTCAGCGCACTGAAAGAAGGATCCT
CTGGTTCCGGAAGTGGCGGAGGAGGGTCAGTGAGCAAGGGCGAGGAGCTGTTCACCGGGGTGGTGCCCAT
CCTGGTCGAGCTGGACGGCGACGTAAACGGCCACAAGTTCAGCGTGTCCGGCGAGGGCGAGGGCGATGCC
ACCTACGGCAAGCTGACCCTGAAGTTCATCTGCACCACCGGCAAGCTGCCCGTGCCCTGGCCCACCCTCG
TGACCACCCTGACCTACGGCGTGCAGTGCTTCAGCCGCTACCCCGACCACATGAAGCAGCACGACTTCTT
CAAGTCCGCCATGCCCGAAGGCTACGTCCAGGAGCGCACCATCTTCTTCAAGGACGACGGCAACTACAAG
ACCCGCGCCGAGGTGAAGTTCGAGGGCGACACCCTGGTGAACCGCATCGAGCTGAAGGGCATCGACTTCA
AGGAGGACGGCAACATCCTGGGGCACAAGCTGGAGTACAACTACAACAGCCACAACGTCTATATCATGGC
CGACAAGCAGAAGAACGGCATCAAGGTGAACTTCAAGATCCGCCACAACATCGAGGACGGCAGCGTGCAG
CTCGCCGACCACTACCAGCAGAACACCCCCATCGGCGACGGCCCCGTGCTGCTGCCCGACAACCACTACC
TGAGCACCCAGTCCGCCCTGAGCAAAGACCCCAACGAGAAGCGCGATCACATGGTCCTGCTGGAGTTCGT
GACCGCCGCCGGGATCACTCTCGGCATGGACGAGCTGTACAAGTCCGGTGGCTCTGGGAGCTCTAGTGGA
TCGACTAGTGGGAAATCATACCCAACAGTGTCCGCAGACTACCAGGATGCCGTGGAGAAAGCCAAGAAGA
GGCTGGGAGGGTTTATCGCAGAAAAGAGGTGCGCACCTCTGATGCTGAGACTGGCTTTCCACAGCGCAGG
CACCTTTGACAAGCGAACCAAAACAGGCGGACCCTTTGGAACAATCCGGCGCCCTGCTGAACTGGCACAT
AGTGCCAACAGTGGGCTGGACATCGCCGTGCGGCTGCTGGAACCTCTGAAAGCAGAGTTCCCAATTCTGT
CCTACGCCGATTTTTATCAGCTGGCAGGAGTGGTCGCTGTGGAGGTCACTGGGGGCCCCAAGGTGCCTTT
CCACCCAGGACGGGAGGACAAACCAGAACCACCTCCAGAGGGGCGCCTGCCAGATCCGACAAAGGGCTCC
GACCATCTGCGAGATGTGTTTGGGAAAGCTATGGGCCTGACTGACCAGGATATCGTCGCACTGTCTGGAG
GGCACACCCTTGGCGCCGCTCATAAGGAAAGGTCAGGCTTCGAGGGACCCTGGACAAGCAACCCCCTGAT
TTTCGACAATTCTTACTTTACTGAACTGCTGAGTGGAGAGAAGGAATAAGAATTCCTCGAGCTAGAGCTC
GCTGATCAGCCTCGACTGTGCCTTCTAGTTGCCAGCCATCTGTTGTTTGCCCCTCCCCCGTGCCTTCCTT
GACCCTGGAAGGTGCCACTCCCACTGTCCTTTCCTAATAAAATGAGGAAATTGCATCGCATTGTCTGAGT
AGGTGTCATTCTATTCTGGGGGGTGGGGTGGGGCAGGACAGCAAGGGGGAGGATTGGGAAGACAATAGCA
GGCATGCTGGGGAGGTAACCACGTGCGGACCGAGCGGCCGCAGGAACCCCTAGTGATGGAGTTGGCCACT
CCCTCTCTGCGCGCTCGCTCGCTCACTGAGGCCGGGCGACCAAAGGTCGCCCGACGCCCGGGCTTTGCCC
GGGCGGCCTCAGTGAGCGAGCGAGCGCGCAGCTGCCTGCAGGGGCGCCTGATGCGGTATTTTCTCCTTAC
GCATCTGTGCGGTATTTCACACCGCATA
[95 nt withheld, positions 3039-3133]
T
[46 nt withheld, positions 3135-3180]
C
[141 nt withheld, positions 3182-3322]
CCTTTGACGTTGGAGTCCACGTTCTTT
[37 nt withheld, positions 3350-3386]
ACTCTATCTCGGGCTATTCTTTTGATTTATAAGGGATTTTGCCGATTTCGGTCTATTGGTTAAAAAATGA
GCTGATTTAACAAAAATTTAACGCGAATTTTAACAAAATATTAACGTTTACAATTTTATGGTGCACTCTC
AGTACAATCTGCTCTGATGCCGCATAGTTAAGCCAGCCCCGACACCCGCCAACACCCGCTGACGCGCCCT
GACGGGCTTGTCTGCTCCCGGCATCCGCTTACAGACAAGCTGTGACCGTCTCCGGGAGCTGCATGTGTCA
GAGGTTTTCACCGTCATCACCGAAACGCGCGAGACGAAAGGGCCTCGTGATACGCCTATTTTTATAGGTT
AATGTCATGATAATAATGGTTTCTTAGACGTCAGGTGGCACTTTTCGGGGAAATGTGCGCGGAACCCCTA
TTTGTTTATTTTTCTAAATACATTCAAATATGTATCCGCTCATGAGACAATAACCCTGATAAATGCTTCA
ATAATATTGAAAAAGGAAGAGTATGAGTATTCAACATTTCCGTGTCGCCCTTATTCCCTTTTTTGCGGCA
TTTTGCCTTCCTGTTTTTGCTCACCCAGAAACGCTGGTGAAAGTAAAAGATGCTGAAGATCAGTTGGGTG
CACGAGTGGGTTACATCGAACTGGATCTCAACAGCGGTAAGATCCTTGAGAGTTTTCGCCCCGAAGAACG
TTTTCCAATGATGAGCACTTTTAAAGTTCTGCTATGTGGCGCGGTATTATCCCGTATTGACGCCGGGCAA
GAGCAACTCGGTCGCCGCATACACTATTCTCAGAATGACTTGGTTGAGTACTCACCAGTCACAGAAAAGC
ATCTTACGGATGGCATGACAGTAAGAGAATTATGCAGTGCTGCCATAACCATGAGTGATAACACTGCGGC
CAACTTACTTCTGACAACGATCGGAGGACCGAAGGAGCTAACCGCTTTTTTGCACAACATGGGGGATCAT
GTAACTCGCCTTGATCGTTGGGAACCGGAGCTGAATGAAGCCATACCAAACGACGAGCGTGACACCACGA
TGCCTGTAGCAATGGCAACAACGTTGCGCAAACTATTAACTGGCGAACTACTTACTCTAGCTTCCCGGCA
ACAATTAATAGACTGGATGGAGGCGGATAAAGTTGCAGGACCACTTCTGCGCTCGGCCCTTCCGGCTGGC
TGGTTTATTGCTGATAAATCTGGAGCCGGTGAGCGTGGAAGCCGCGGTATCATTGCAGCACTGGGGCCAG
ATGGTAAGCCCTCCCGTATCGTAGTTATCTACACGACGGGGAGTCAGGCAACTATGGATGAACGAAATAG
ACAGATCGCTGAGATAGGTGCCTCACTGATTAAGCATTGGTAACTGTCAGACCAAGTTTACTCATATATA
CTTTAGATTGATTTAAAACTTCATTTTTAATTTAAAAGGATCTAGGTGAAGATCCTTTTTGATAATCTCA
TGACCAAAATCCCTTAACGTGAGTTTTCGTTCCACTGAGCGTCAGACCCCGTAGAAAAGATCAAAGGATC
TTCTTGAGATCCTTTTTTTCTGCGCGTAATCTGCTGCTTGCAAACAAAAAAACCACCGCTACCAGCGGTG
GTTTGTTTGCCGGATCAAGAGCTACCAACTCTTTTTCCGAAGGTAACTGGCTTCAGCAGAGCGCAGATAC
CAAATACTGTTCTTCTAGTGTAGCCGTAGTTAGGCCACCACTTCAAGAACTCTGTAGCACCGCCTACATA
CCTCGCTCTGCTAATCCTGTTACCAGTGGCTGCTGCCAGTGGCGATAAGTCGTGTCTTACCGGGTTGGAC
TCAAGACGATAGTTACCGGATAAGGCGCAGCGGTCGGGCTGAACGGGGGGTTCGTGCACACAGCCCAGCT
TGGAGCGAACGACCTACACCGAACTGAGATACCTACAGCGTGAGCTATGAGAAAGCGCCACGCTTCCCGA
AGGGAGAAAGGCGGACAGGTATCCGGTAAGCGGCAGGGTCGGAACAGGAGAGCGCACGAGGGAGCTTCCA
GGGGGAAACGCCTGGTATCTTTATAGTCCTGTCGGGTTTCGCCACCTCTGACTTGAGCGTCGATTTTTGT
GATGCTCGTCAGGGGGGCGGAGCCTATGGAAAAACGCCAGCAACGCGGCCTTTTTACGGTTCCTGGCCTT
TTGCTGGCCTTTTGCTCACATGT
Features (pLannotate 1.2.2; 18 found; start..end, strand, type, name):
     12..39      +  repeat_region  AAV2 ITR (fragment): inverted terminal repeat of adeno-associated virus serotype 2 inverted
     68..95      +  repeat_region  AAV2 ITR (fragment): inverted terminal repeat of adeno-associated virus serotype 2 inverted
    201..504     +  enhancer       CMV enhancer: human cytomegalovirus immediate early enhancer
    505..708     +  promoter       CMV promoter: human cytomegalovirus (CMV) immediate early promoter
    704..737     +  LTR            5' LTR (truncated) (fragment): truncated 5' long terminal repeat (LTR) from HIV-1
    753..771     +  promoter       T7 promoter: promoter for bacteriophage T7 RNA polymerase
    941..1030    +  CDS            UC36_MAIZE (fragment): Experimental evidence at protein level: Swiss-Prot protein existence level 1. From Zea mays (Maize).
   1220..1933    +  CDS            EGFP: EGFP is a basic (constitutively fluorescent) green fluorescent protein published in 1996, derived from Aequorea victoria. It is reported to be a rapidly-maturing weak dimer with moderate acid sensitivity.
   1970..2566    +  CDS            APX1 (fragment): APX1_PEA - Also known as APPX1. Experimental evidence at protein level: Swiss-Prot protein existence level 1. Plays a key role in hydrogen peroxide removal. From Pisum sativum (Garden pea).
   2606..2813    +  polyA_signal   bGH poly(A) signal: bovine growth hormone polyadenylation signal
   2842..2982    +  repeat_region  AAV2 ITR: inverted terminal repeat of adeno-associated virus serotype 2 inverted
   2987..3038    -  misc_feature   bom (fragment): basis of mobility region from pBR322
   3057..3512    +  rep_origin     f1 ori (sequence partly withheld): f1 bacteriophage origin of replication; arrow indicates direction of (+) strand synthesis
   3513..3562    -  misc_feature   bom (fragment): basis of mobility region from pBR322
   3664..3699    -  CDS            rop (fragment): Rop protein, which maintains plasmids at low copy number; rop
   3794..3898    +  promoter       AmpR promoter: bla
   3899..4759    +  CDS            AmpR: β-lactamase; bla; confers resistance to ampicillin, carbenicillin, and related antibiotics
   4930..5518    +  rep_origin     ori: high-copy-number ColE1/pMB1/pBR322/pUC origin of replication
