[The description below was written by a language model from this plasmid's Addgene catalogue record and pLannotate feature annotations shown in this document.]
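Description:
CLAPon is a mammalian expression plasmid built on a pAAV backbone and encodes a peroxidase-based reporter of TEV protease activity. It is propagated in E. coli through a high-copy ColE1/pUC-type origin with ampicillin selection (AmpR under its own bla promoter), and it also carries an f1 phage origin. The expression cassette sits between AAV2 inverted terminal repeats. The downstream ITR is annotated as intact, while the upstream one is detected only as short fragments, so the record alone does not establish whether the plasmid is fully competent for AAV packaging. The catalogue lists it simply as a mammalian expression vector.

Transcription is driven by the CMV immediate-early enhancer and promoter and terminated by a bovine growth hormone polyadenylation signal. A T7 promoter lies just upstream of the coding region. The insert of roughly 1.8 kb is a single fusion described as E5-TEVcs-APEX(201-250)-K5-EGFP-APEX(2-200). This is a rearranged ascorbate peroxidase in which the C-terminal segment precedes the N-terminal segment, with EGFP between them as a fluorescent expression marker. The feature table identifies EGFP and a large pea APX1-derived fragment that matches APEX(2-200). A short hit to a maize protein falls about where the small APEX(201-250) piece would be expected and is probably a homology match by the annotation tool.

E5 and K5 presumably denote complementary coiled-coil peptides flanking the small APEX fragment, with a TEV cleavage site after E5. The "on" name and stated purpose suggest that cleavage relieves a constraint and restores peroxidase activity, though the record does not spell out the mechanism. The construct is used to detect TEV protease cleavage in cells through APEX activity.
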