Addgene plasmid #213405: CLAPon
Purpose: Peroxidase (APEX) reporter for TEV protease cleavage
Depositing lab: Wenjing Wang. Publication: Modular Peroxidase-Based Reporters for Detecting Protease Activity and Protein Interactions with Temporal Gating. Zhou G, Wan WW, Wang W. J Am Chem Soc. 2022 Dec 21;144(50):22933-22940. doi: 10.1021/jacs.2c08280. Epub 2022 Dec 13. PubMed 36511757.
Backbone
  Vector backbone: pAAV
  Backbone size w/o insert (bp): 3793
  Vector type: Mammalian Expression
Growth in bacteria
  Bacterial resistance: Ampicillin, 100 μg/mL
  Growth temperature: 37°C
  Growth strain: NEB Stable
  Copy number: Unknown
Gene/Insert
  Gene/Insert name: E5-TEVcs-APEX(201-250)-K5-EGFP-APEX(2-200)
  Species: H. sapiens (human)
  Insert size (bp): 1785
  Promoter: CMV
  Tag / fusion protein: EGFP
  Cloning method: Restriction Enzyme; 5′ cloning site HindIII (unknown if destroyed); 3′ cloning site EcoRI (unknown if destroyed)
  Sequencing primers: 5′ CGCAAATGGGCGGTAGGCGTG; 3′ CAACAGATGGCTGGCAACTAGAAGG
Terms and licenses: Academic/Nonprofit Terms; Industry Terms: Not Available to Industry
How to cite: CLAPon was a gift from Wenjing Wang (Addgene plasmid # 213405 ; http://n2t.net/addgene:213405 ; RRID:Addgene_213405)
